Addgene plasmid #12475: Top7 Eb13 triple
Depositing lab: David Baker. Depositing organization: University of Washington.
Backbone
  Vector backbone: pet29 b(+)
  Backbone size w/o insert (bp): 5371
  Vector type: Bacterial Expression
Growth in bacteria
  Bacterial resistance: Kanamycin, 50 μg/mL
  Growth temperature: 37°C
  Growth strain: DH5alpha
  Growth instructions: Plasmids are provided in DH5 alpha, but for protein expression, BL21(DE3)pLysS is recommended.
  Copy number: High Copy
Gene/Insert
  Gene/Insert name: Top7 Eb13 triple
  Insert size (bp): 363
  Mutation: Eb13 triple. Top7 extended.
  Tag / fusion protein: 6xHis (N terminal on insert)
  Cloning method: Restriction Enzyme
  Sequencing primers: 5′ T7
Terms and licenses: Academic/Nonprofit Terms; Industry Terms: Not Available to Industry
How to cite: Top7 Eb13 triple was a gift from David Baker (Addgene plasmid # 12475 ; http://n2t.net/addgene:12475 ; RRID:Addgene_12475)
