[The description below was written by a language model from this plasmid's Addgene catalogue record.]
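Description:
Top7 Eb13 triple is a bacterial expression plasmid built on the pET29b(+) backbone (recorded as 5371 bp without insert) and carrying a 363 bp insert cloned by restriction enzyme methods. It is selected with kanamycin and is listed as high copy. The insert encodes a variant of Top7, which is generally known as a computationally designed protein with a novel alpha/beta fold. The mutation field describes this version only as "Eb13 triple" and "Top7 extended", which suggests an extended form of the protein bearing a set of three changes. The record does not spell out the specific substitutions or the nature of the extension. A 6xHis tag is recorded at the N terminus of the insert, which would allow purification of the product by immobilised metal affinity chromatography.

No feature table is provided, so the regulatory elements are not explicitly listed. As a pET-series vector, the backbone normally drives expression from a T7 promoter under lac operator control, consistent with T7 being the listed 5′ sequencing primer. The recommendation of a BL21(DE3)pLysS host for protein production fits this too, since that strain supplies inducible T7 RNA polymerase and its pLysS plasmid reduces basal expression. The plasmid is maintained in a standard cloning strain (DH5alpha) for propagation. The record gives no explicit purpose, but the design points to recombinant production and purification of this Top7 variant in E. coli, presumably for biophysical or structural work on the designed protein.
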