>Addgene plasmid #12475 | Top7 Eb13 triple | depositor partial sequence | sequence record 7317 | Author sequence
ATGCACCATCACCACCATCACAGATCTGGGAAAAAGGTCGAAGTTCAAGTGAACATCACCGTTAATGGCA
AAACCTTCGATTATACCTATGTCTTATATGCAGTTCGTGATGAGGAGCTGAAAGAGAAGCTGAAGAAGGT
TTTGAACGAGCTGATGGACTACATCAAGAAACAGGGGGCTAAACGCGTTCGCATCTCGATTCGCGTCAAA
CACTCTGATGCAGCTGAAGAGAAGAAAGAGGCGAAGAAATTTGCCGCGATTTTGATTAAAGTTTTCGCCG
AACTGGGTTATAATGATATTAACGTTACGTGGGACGGCGATACGGTGACAGTGGAAGGACAGTTAGAGGG
CGTGGACTAATGA
